>Addgene plasmid #15877 | pISH-V2ra | depositor partial sequence | sequence record 8415 | Author sequence
ACAGTGTGTGAGGTGTCCAGATGATAAGTATGCCAATTTAGAGCAAACCCACTGCCTCCAAAGAACGGTG
TCATTTCTGGCTTATGAAGATCCATTGGGGATGGCTCTAGGCTGCATGGCACTGTCCTTCTCGGCCATCA
CAATTCTAGTCCTCGTCACATTTGTGAAGTACAAGGATACTCCCATTGTGAAGGCCAATAACCGCATTCT
CAGCTACATCCTGCTCATCTCTCTCGTCTTCTGCTTTCTCTGTTCCCTGCTCTTCATTGGACATCCCGAC
CAGGTCACCTGCATCTTGCAGCAGACCACATTTGGAGTATTGTTCACTGTGTCTGTTTCTACAGTGTTGG
CCAAAACAATAACTGTGGTCATGGCTTTCAAGCTCACTACTCCAGGAAGAAGGATGAGAGGGATGATGAT
GACAGGGGCACCTAAGTTGGTCATTCCCATTTGTACCCTGATCCAACTTGTTCTCTGTGGAATCTGGTTG
GTCACATCTCCTCCCTTTATTGACAGAGACATACAATCTGAGCATGGGAAGATTGTCATTCTTTGCAATA
AAGGCTCAGTCATTGCCTTCCACGTCGTCCTGGGATACTTGGGCTCCTTGGCTCTGGGGAGCTTCACGTT
GGCTTTCCTGGCTAGGAACCTTCCTGACACATTCAATGAAGCCAAGTTCCTAACTTTCAGCATGCTGGTG
TTCTGCAGTGTCTGGATCACCTTCCTCCCTGTCTACCACAGCACCAGGGGGAGGGTCATGGTGGTTGTGG
AGGTTTTCTCCATCTTGGCTTCTAGTGCAGGGTTGCTAATGTGTATC
