>Addgene plasmid #15877 | pISH-V2ra | addgene partial sequence | sequence record 22612 | T7 5'-TAATACGACTCACTATAGGG-3'
CTCCCGGCCGCCATGGCGGCCGCGGGAATTCGATTGATACACATTAGCAACCCTGCACTAGAAGCCAAGA
TGGAGAAAACCTCCACAACCACCATGACCCTCCCCCTGGTGCTGTGGTAGACAGGGAGGAAGGTGATCCA
GACACTGCAGAACACCAGCATGCTGAAAGTTAGGAACTTGGCTTCATTGAATGTGTCAGGAAGGTTCCTA
GCCAGGAAAGCCAACGTGAAGCTCCCCAGAGCCAAGGAGCCCAAGTATCCCAGGACGACGTGGAAGGCAA
TGACTGAGCCTTTATTGCAAAGAATGACAATCTTCCCATGCTCAGATTGTATGTCTCTGTCAATAAAGGG
AGGAGATGTGACCAACCAGATTCCACAGAGAACAAGTTGGATCAGGGTACAAATGGGAATGACCAACTTA
GGTGCCCCTGTCATCATCATCCCTCTCATCCTTCTTCCTGGAGTAGTGAGCTTGAAAGCCATGACCACAG
TTATTGTTTTGGCCAACACTGTAGAAACAGACACAGTGAACAATACTCCAAATGTGGTCTGCTGCAAGAT
GCAGGTGACCTGGTCGGGATGTCCAATGAAGAGCAGGGAACAGAGAAAGCAGAAGACGAGAGAGATGAGC
AGGATGTAGCTGAGAATGCGGTTATTGGCCTTCACAATGGGAGTATCCTTGTACTTCACAAATGTGACGA
GGACTAGAATTGTGATGGCCGAGAAGGACAGTGCCATGCAGCCTAGAGCCATCCCCAATGGATCTTCATA
AGCCAGAAATGACACCGTTCTTTGGAGGCAGTGGGTTGGCTCTAAATTGGCATACTTATCATCT
