[The description below was written by a language model from this plasmid's Addgene catalogue record.]
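Description:
pISH-V2ra is a bacterial cloning plasmid built on the pGEM-T Easy backbone (about 3 kb) that carries an 817 bp fragment of the mouse V2ra sequence, a member of the V2R vomeronasal receptor family. It is maintained as a high-copy plasmid in E. coli under ampicillin selection. It is not an expression vector for mammalian cells. Its purpose, as the "ISH" in the name suggests, is to serve as a template for in vitro transcription of riboprobes for in situ hybridization.

The pGEM-T Easy backbone places the cloned fragment between opposing SP6 and T7 bacteriophage RNA polymerase promoters, so either strand of the insert can be transcribed depending on which polymerase is used; these same sites are listed as the sequencing primer positions flanking the insert. According to the depositor's note, linearizing the plasmid with SpeI and transcribing with T7 RNA polymerase yields the antisense probe, which hybridizes to endogenous V2ra mRNA in tissue. Linearization defines the end of the run-off transcript so that vector sequence is not carried into the probe.

The associated work concerns the combinatorial coexpression of neural and immune multigene families in mouse vomeronasal sensory neurons, so the probe is suited to mapping which neurons express this receptor class. The record does not specify which region of the V2ra transcript the 817 bp fragment covers, nor the restriction sites used for cloning, and no feature table is provided for the sequence.
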