Addgene plasmid #15877: pISH-V2ra
Depositing lab: Peter Mombaerts. Depositing organization: Rockefeller University. Publication: Combinatorial coexpression of neural and immune multigene families in mouse vomeronasal sensory neurons. Ishii T, Hirota J, Mombaerts P. Curr Biol. 2003 Mar 4. 13(5):394-400. 10.1016/S0960-9822(03)00092-7 PubMed 12620187.
Backbone
  Vector backbone: pGEM-T Easy
  Backbone size w/o insert (bp): 3015
Growth in bacteria
  Bacterial resistance: Ampicillin, 100 μg/mL
  Growth temperature: 37°C
  Growth strain: DH5alpha
  Copy number: High Copy
Gene/Insert
  Gene/Insert name: V2ra
  Species: M. musculus (mouse)
  Insert size (bp): 817
  Cloning method: Restriction Enzyme
  Sequencing primers: 5′ SP6; 3′ T7
Terms and licenses: Academic/Nonprofit Terms; Industry Terms: Not Available to Industry
Depositor comments: SpeI digestion and T7 RNA polymerase for antisense probe
How to cite: pISH-V2ra was a gift from Peter Mombaerts (Addgene plasmid # 15877 ; http://n2t.net/addgene:15877 ; RRID:Addgene_15877)
